Addgene plasmid #244978: mBaoJin-JIP4
Purpose: Express JIP4 in mammalian cells with mBaoJin tag (monomeric StayGold)
Depositing lab: Luis Bonet-Ponce. Depositing organization: Ohio State University. Publication: JIP4 and RILPL1 utilize opposing motor force to dynamically regulate lysosomal tubulation. Bonet-Ponce L, Tegicho T, Fernandez-Martinez N, Rozenberg IA, Ashriem M, Beilina A, Kluss JH, Li Y, Cookson MR. J Cell Biol. 2025 Nov 3;224(11):e202404018. doi: 10.1083/jcb.202404018. Epub 2025 Sep 24. PubMed 40990465.
Backbone
  Vector backbone: pDEST-CMV-mBaoJin
  Vector type: Mammalian Expression
Growth in bacteria
  Bacterial resistance: Kanamycin, 50 μg/mL
  Growth temperature: 37°C
  Growth strain: DH5alpha
  Copy number: High Copy
Gene/Insert
  Gene/Insert name: JIP4
  Species: H. sapiens (human)
  Entrez Gene: SPAG9 (a.k.a. CT89, HLC-6, HLC4, HLC6, JIP-4, JIP4, JLP, PHET, PIG6)
  Promoter: CMV
  Tag / fusion protein: mBaoJin (N terminal on backbone)
  Cloning method: Gateway Cloning
Terms and licenses: Academic/Nonprofit Terms; Industry Terms: Not Available to Industry
How to cite: mBaoJin-JIP4 was a gift from Luis Bonet-Ponce (Addgene plasmid # 244978 ; http://n2t.net/addgene:244978 ; RRID:Addgene_244978)
