[The description below was written by a language model from this plasmid's Addgene catalogue record and pLannotate feature annotations shown in this document.]
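Description:
mBaoJin-JIP4 is a mammalian expression plasmid of about 8.7 kb that produces human JIP4 (the SPAG9 gene product) fused at its N terminus to mBaoJin, a monomeric StayGold-derived green fluorescent protein. It was made by Gateway recombination into the pDEST-CMV-mBaoJin destination backbone, so the JIP4 coding sequence is flanked by attB1 and attB2 sites. Transcription is driven by the human cytomegalovirus immediate-early enhancer and promoter and terminated by an SV40 polyadenylation signal. The automated annotation does not label mBaoJin itself. The unannotated stretch between the CMV promoter and attB1 is where the tag would be expected. The short "mNeonGreen fragment" call just upstream of the leftover multiple cloning site is probably a partial match rather than a real second fluorescent protein. Small hits to SV40 large T antigen, ble and the bGH poly(A) signal likewise look like backbone remnants.

The plasmid is propagated in E. coli through a high-copy ColE1/pUC-type origin and selected with kanamycin. The Tn5 NeoR/KanR gene sits behind both a bacterial (bla) promoter and the SV40 enhancer/early promoter and is followed by an HSV TK poly(A) signal. This arrangement gives kanamycin resistance in bacteria and should in principle allow G418 selection in mammalian cells. An f1 origin is also present.

JIP4 is a JNK-interacting scaffold protein that also acts as a motor adaptor, linking lysosomes to the dynein-dynactin complex. The associated publication concerns the regulation of lysosomal tubulation by JIP4 and RILPL1, so the construct fits live-cell fluorescence imaging of JIP4 localisation and dynamics in transfected mammalian cells.
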