Features (pLannotate 1.2.2; 18 found; start..end, strand, type, name):
     68..371     +  enhancer       CMV enhancer: human cytomegalovirus immediate early enhancer
    372..575     +  promoter       CMV promoter: human cytomegalovirus (CMV) immediate early promoter
   1300..1322    +  CDS            mNeonGreen (fragment): bright monomeric yellow-green fluorescent protein derived from LanYFP (Shaner et al., 2013)
   1322..1345    +  misc_feature   MCS (fragment): multiple cloning site
   1346..1370    +  protein_bind   attB1: mutant version of attB; recombination site for the Gateway® BP reaction BP Clonase™
   1385..5347    +  CDS            SPAG9: JIP4_HUMAN - Also known as HSS, KIAA0516, MAPK8IP4, SYD1. Experimental evidence at protein level: Swiss-Prot protein existence level 1. The JNK-interacting protein (JIP) group of scaffold proteins selectively mediates JNK signaling by aggregating specific components of the MAPK cascade to form a functional JNK signaling module (PubMed:14743216). Regulates lysosomal positioning by acting as an adapter protein which links PIP4P1-positive lysosomes to the dynein- dynactin complex (PubMed:29146937). Assists PIKFYVE selective functionality in microtubule-based endosome-to-TGN trafficking (By simila
   5364..5388    -  protein_bind   attB2: mutant version of attB; recombination site for the Gateway® BP reaction BP Clonase™
   5389..5414    +  misc_feature   MCS (fragment): multiple cloning site
   5431..5515    +  CDS            large T antigen (fragment): large T antigen from SV40 (simian virus 40)
   5538..5659    +  polyA_signal   SV40 poly(A) signal: SV40 polyadenylation signal
   5666..6121    -  rep_origin     f1 ori (sequence partly withheld): f1 bacteriophage origin of replication; arrow indicates direction of (+) strand synthesis
   6148..6252    +  promoter       AmpR promoter: bla
   6254..6611    +  promoter       SV40 promoter: SV40 enhancer and early promoter
   6646..7440    +  CDS            NeoR/KanR: aminoglycoside phosphotransferase from Tn5; aph(3')-II (or nptII); confers resistance to neomycin, kanamycin, and G418 (Geneticin®)
   7461..7613    +  CDS            ble (fragment): BLE_KLEPN - Experimental evidence at protein level: Swiss-Prot protein existence level 1. Binding protein with a strong affinity to the bleomycin family of antibiotics. Binds to CL990; an antimitotic-antibiotic compound. From Klebsiella pneumoniae.
   7672..7719    +  polyA_signal   HSV TK poly(A) signal: herpes simplex virus thymidine kinase polyadenylation signal (Cole and Stacy, 1985)
   7810..7826    -  polyA_signal   bGH poly(A) signal (fragment): bovine growth hormone polyadenylation signal
   8048..8636    +  rep_origin     ori: high-copy-number ColE1/pMB1/pBR322/pUC origin of replication
>Addgene plasmid #244978 | mBaoJin-JIP4 | addgene full sequence | sequence record 489397 | Addgene NGS Result
CATGCATTAGTTATTAATAGTAATCAATTACGGGGTCATTAGTTCATAGCCCATATATGGAGTTCCGCGT
TACATAACTTACGGTAAATGGCCCGCCTGGCTGACCGCCCAACGACCCCCGCCCATTGACGTCAATAATG
ACGTATGTTCCCATAGTAACGCCAATAGGGACTTTCCATTGACGTCAATGGGTGGAGTATTTACGGTAAA
CTGCCCACTTGGCAGTACATCAAGTGTATCATATGCCAAGTACGCCCCCTATTGACGTCAATGACGGTAA
ATGGCCCGCCTGGCATTATGCCCAGTACATGACCTTATGGGACTTTCCTACTTGGCAGTACATCTACGTA
TTAGTCATCGCTATTACCATGGTGATGCGGTTTTGGCAGTACATCAATGGGCGTGGATAGCGGTTTGACT
CACGGGGATTTCCAAGTCTCCACCCCATTGACGTCAATGGGAGTTTGTTTTGGCACCAAAATCAACGGGA
CTTTCCAAAATGTCGTAACAACTCCGCCCCATTGACGCAAATGGGCGGTAGGCGTGTACGGTGGGAGGTC
TATATAAGCAGAGCTGGTTTAGTGAACCGTCAGATCCGCTAGCGCTACCGGTCGCCACCATGGTCTCAAA
GGGAGAGGAGGAAAACATGGCTAGTACACCATTTAAATTTCAACTTAAAGGAACCATCAATGGCAAATCG
TTTACCGTTGAAGGCGAAGGTGAAGGGAACTCACATGAAGGTTCTCATAAAGGAAAATATGTTTGTACAA
GTGGAAAACTACCGATGTCATGGGCAGCACTTGGGACAACCTTTGGTTATGGAATGAAATATTATACCAA
ATATCCTAGTGGACTGAAGAACTGGTTTCGTGAAGTAATGCCCGGAGGCTTTACCTACGATCGTCATATT
CAATATAAAGGCGATGGGAGTATCCATGCAAAACACCAACACTTTATGAAAAATGGGACTTATCACAACA
TTGTAGAATTTACCGGTCAGGATTTTAAAGAAAATAGTCCAGTCTTAACTGGAGATATGAATGTCTCATT
ACCGAATGAAGTCCCACAAATACCCAGAGATGATGGAGTAGAATGCCCAGTGACCTTGCTTTATCCTTTA
TTATCGGATAAATCAAAATACGTCGAGGCTCACCAATATACAATCTGCAAGCCTCTTCATAATCAACCAG
CACCTGATGTCCCATATCACTGGATTCGTAAACAATACAAACAAAGCAAAGATGATGCCGAGGAACGCGA
TCATATCTGTCAATCAGAGACTCTCGAAGCACACTTAAAGGGCATGGACGAGCTGTATAAGTCCGGACTC
AGATCTCGAGATCAAACAAGTTTGTACAAAAAAGCAGGCTCCGAATTCGCCCTTATGGAGCTGGAGGACG
GTGTGGTGTATCAGGAGGAGCCCGGCGGCTCCGGGGCCGTGATGTCGGAGCGGGTGTCCGGCCTGGCCGG
CTCCATCTACCGCGAGTTCGAGCGGCTTATCGGGCGCTATGACGAGGAGGTGGTCAAAGAGCTGATGCCG
CTGGTGGTGGCTGTGCTGGAGAACCTGGACTCGGTGTTCGCGCAGGACCAGGAGCACCAGGTGGAGCTGG
AGCTGCTGCGGGACGACAACGAGCAGCTCATCACCCAGTACGAGCGGGAGAAGGCGCTGCGCAAGCACGC
TGAGGAGAAATTCATTGAATTTGAAGACTCTCAAGAACAGGAAAAAAAGGACTTACAGACCCGAGTGGAA
TCTTTAGAATCTCAAACAAGACAACTTGAGCTGAAAGCGAAAAACTATGCTGACCAGATTAGCAGACTTG
AAGAAAGAGAAGCAGAACTGAAGAAGGAATATAATGCATTACATCAAAGACACACTGAGATGATCCATAA
TTATATGGAACATTTAGAAAGAACAAAACTTCATCAGCTCTCAGGGAGTGATCAACTAGAATCCACAGCT
CATAGTAGAATTAGAAAAGAACGCCCTATATCATTAGGAATTTTCCCATTACCTGCTGGAGATGGATTGC
TTACACCTGATGCTCAGAAAGGAGGAGAGACCCCTGGATCTGAGCAATGGAAATTTCAGGAATTAAGTCA
ACCACGTTCTCATACCAGCCTGAAGGTCAGCAATAGTCCTGAACCTCAGAAGGCTGTAGAACAGGAGGAT
GAGCTTTCTGATGTTAGCCAAGGCGGATCTAAAGCTACCACTCCAGCATCAACAGCTAATTCAGATGTGG
CAACAATTCCTACTGATACTCCCTTAAAGGAAGAAAACGAAGGATTTGTGAAGGTTACAGATGCGCCAAA
TAAATCAGAGATAAGCAAACACATTGAAGTACAGGTAGCCCAGGAAACTAGAAATGTATCTACTGGCTCT
GCTGAAAATGAAGAAAAGTCAGAAGTTCAAGCAATCATCGAATCTACTCCTGAGCTGGATATGGACAAAG
ATCTCAGTGGATATAAAGGTTCAAGCACTCCCACCAAAGGCATAGAGAACAAAGCTTTTGATCGCAATAC
AGAATCTCTCTTTGAAGAACTGTCTTCAGCTGGCTCAGGCCTAATAGGAGATGTGGATGAAGGAGCAGAT
TTACTAGGAATGGGTCGGGAAGTTGAGAATCTTATATTAGAAAATACACAACTGTTGGAAACCAAAAATG
CTTTGAACATAGTGAAGAATGATTTGATAGCAAAAGTGGATGAACTGACCTGTGAGAAAGATGTGCTGCA
AGGGGAATTGGAGGCTGTGAAGCAAGCCAAACTGAAACTAGAGGAAAAGAACAGAGAATTGGAGGAAGAG
CTTAGGAAAGCTCGGGCAGAAGCTGAAGATGCAAGGCAAAAAGCAAAAGATGACGATGATAGTGATATTC
CCACAGCCCAGAGGAAACGGTTTACTAGAGTAGAAATGGCCCGTGTTCTCATGGAGCGAAACCAGTATAA
AGAGAGATTGATGGAGCTTCAGGAAGCTGTTCGATGGACAGAGATGATTCGGGCATCACGAGAAAATCCA
GCCATGCAGGAAAAAAAAAGGTCAAGCATTTGGCAGTTTTTCAGCCGACTTTTCAGCTCCTCAAGTAACA
CGACTAAGAAGCCTGAACCACCTGTTAATCTGAAGTACAATGCACCCACGTCTCATGTTACTCCGTCCGT
CAAGAAAAGAAGCAGCACCTTATCTCAGCTCCCTGGGGATAAGTCCAAAGCCTTTGATTTCCTTAGTGAA
GAAACTGAAGCTAGTTTAGCCTCACGCAGAGAACAAAAGAGAGAGCAGTATCGTCAGGTAAAAGCACATG
TTCAGAAGGAAGACGGTAGAGTGCAGGCTTTTGGCTGGAGTCTGCCTCAGAAGTACAAACAGGTAACCAA
TGGTCAAGGTGAAAATAAGATGAAAAATTTACCTGTGCCTGTCTATCTCAGACCTCTGGATGAAAAAGAT
ACATCAATGAAGCTGTGGTGTGCTGTTGGAGTCAATTTATCTGGTGGGAAGACCAGAGATGGTGGTTCTG
TTGTTGGAGCAAGTGTATTTTACAAGGATGTTGCTGGTTTGGATACAGAAGGCAGTAAACAGCGAAGTGC
CTCTCAGAGTAGTTTAGATAAGTTAGATCAGGAACTTAAGGAACAGCAGAAGGAGTTAAAAAATCAAGAA
GAATTATCCAGTCTAGTTTGGATCTGTACCAGCACTCATTCGGCTACAAAAGTTCTTATTATTGATGCTG
TTCAACCTGGCAACATCCTAGACAGTTTCACTGTTTGCAACTCTCATGTTCTGTGCATTGCAAGTGTGCC
AGGTGCACGAGAAACAGACTACCCTGCAGGAGAAGATCTTTCAGAATCTGGTCAGGTAGACAAAGCATCT
TTATGTGGAAGTATGACAAGCAACAGCTCAGCAGAGACAGACAGCCTGTTAGGAGGCATCACAGTGGTTG
GTTGTTCTGCAGAAGGTGTGACGGGAGCTGCCACTTCCCCTAGTACAAATGGTGCTTCTCCAGTGATGGA
TAAACCACCAGAAATGGAAGCAGAAAATAGTGAGGTTGATGAAAATGTTCCAACAGCAGAAGAAGCAACT
GAAGCTACAGAAGGGAATGCGGGGTCAGCTGAAGACACAGTGGACATCTCCCAAACTGGCGTCTACACAG
AGCATGTCTTTACAGATCCTTTGGGAGTTCAGATCCCAGAAGACCTCTCCCCAGTGTATCAGTCGAGCAA
TGACTCAGATGCATATAAAGATCAAATATCAGTACTGCCAAATGAACAAGACTTGGTGAGAGAAGAAGCC
CAGAAAATGAGTAGTCTTTTACCAACTATGTGGCTTGGAGCTCAAAATGGCTGTTTGTATGTCCATTCAT
CTGTAGCCCAGTGGAGGAAATGTCTCCATTCCATTAAACTTAAAGATTCGATTCTCAGTATTGTACACGT
GAAGGGAATCGTGTTAGTAGCCCTGGCTGACGGCACCCTTGCAATCTTTCACAGAGGAGTGGATGGGCAG
TGGGATTTGTCAAACTATCACCTCTTAGACCTTGGACGGCCTCATCATTCCATCCGTTGCATGACTGTGG
TACATGACAAAGTCTGGTGTGGCTATAGGAACAAAATCTATGTGGTGCAGCCAAAGGCCATGAAAATAGA
GAAATCTTTTGATGCACATCCCAGGAAGGAGAGCCAAGTGCGACAGCTTGCGTGGGTGGGGGATGGCGTG
TGGGTCTCCATTCGCTTGGATTCTACGCTCCGTCTCTATCATGCACACACTTATCAACATCTACAGGATG
TGGACATTGAGCCTTATGTAAGCAAAATGTTAGGTACTGGAAAACTGGGCTTCTCTTTTGTGAGAATTAC
AGCTCTTATGGTGTCTTGTAATCGTTTGTGGGTGGGGACAGGAAATGGTGTCATTATCTCCATCCCATTG
ACAGAAACAAATAAAACCTCAGGTGTACCAGGAAATCGTCCTGGAAGTGTAATCCGTGTATATGGTGATG
AAAACAGTGATAAAGTGACTCCAGGGACATTTATACCCTATTGTTCAATGGCACATGCACAGCTTTGCTT
CCATGGGCACCGGGATGCTGTGAAATTCTTTGTGGCAGTCCCAGGTCAAGTCATCAGCCCACAAAGTAGC
AGTAGTGGCACGGATCTGACGGGTGACAAAGCAGGGCCATCTGCACAGGAGCCTGGTAGTCAGACGCCCT
TGAAGTCTATGCTTGTCATCAGTGGAGGAGAGGGCTACATCGACTTCCGAATGGGTGATGAAGGTGGAGA
ATCAGAACTTCTTGGAGAGGATCTTCCACTTGAACCTTCTGTCACCAAAGCAGAAAGGAGTCACTTGATA
GTGTGGCAAGTGATGTATGGCAATGAGTGAAAGGGCGAATTCGACCCAGCTTTCTTGTACAAAGTGGTTC
GATGGTACCGCGGGCCCGGGATCCACCGGATCTAGATAACTGATCATAATCAGCCATACCACATTTGTAG
AGGTTTTACTTGCTTTAAAAAACCTCCCACACCTCCCCCTGAACCTGAAACATAAAATGAATGCAATTGT
TGTTGTTAACTTGTTTATTGCAGCTTATAATGGTTACAAATAAAGCAATAGCATCACAAATTTCACAAAT
AAAGCATTTTTTTCACTGCATTCTAGTTGTGGTTTGTCCAAACTCATCAATGTATCTTAACGCGTAAATT
GTAAGCGTTAATATTTTGTTAAAATTCGCGTTAAATTTTTGTTAAATCAGCTCATTTTTTAACCAATAGG
CCGAAATCGGCAAAATCCCTTATAAATCAAAAGAATAGACCGAGATAGGGT
[36 nt withheld, positions 5792-5827]
CAAAGAACGTGGACTCCAACGTCAAAGG
[49 nt withheld, positions 5856-5904]
T
[91 nt withheld, positions 5906-5996]
G
[124 nt withheld, positions 5998-6121]
CAGGTGGCACTTTTCGGGGAAATGTGCGCGGAACCCCTATTTGTTTATTTTTCTAAATACATTCAAATAT
GTATCCGCTCATGAGACAATAACCCTGATAAATGCTTCAATAATATTGAAAAAGGAAGAGTCCTGAGGCG
GAAAGAACCAGCTGTGGAATGTGTGTCAGTTAGGGTGTGGAAAGTCCCCAGGCTCCCCAGCAGGCAGAAG
TATGCAAAGCATGCATCTCAATTAGTCAGCAACCAGGTGTGGAAAGTCCCCAGGCTCCCCAGCAGGCAGA
AGTATGCAAAGCATGCATCTCAATTAGTCAGCAACCATAGTCCCGCCCCTAACTCCGCCCATCCCGCCCC
TAACTCCGCCCAGTTCCGCCCATTCTCCGCCCCATGGCTGACTAATTTTTTTTATTTATGCAGAGGCCGA
GGCCGCCTCGGCCTCTGAGCTATTCCAGAAGTAGTGAGGAGGCTTTTTTGGAGGCCTAGGCTTTTGCAAA
GATCGATCAAGAGACAGGATGAGGATCGTTTCGCATGATTGAACAAGATGGATTGCACGCAGGTTCTCCG
GCCGCTTGGGTGGAGAGGCTATTCGGCTATGACTGGGCACAACAGACAATCGGCTGCTCTGATGCCGCCG
TGTTCCGGCTGTCAGCGCAGGGGCGCCCGGTTCTTTTTGTCAAGACCGACCTGTCCGGTGCCCTGAATGA
ACTGCAAGACGAGGCAGCGCGGCTATCGTGGCTGGCCACGACGGGCGTTCCTTGCGCAGCTGTGCTCGAC
GTTGTCACTGAAGCGGGAAGGGACTGGCTGCTATTGGGCGAAGTGCCGGGGCAGGATCTCCTGTCATCTC
ACCTTGCTCCTGCCGAGAAAGTATCCATCATGGCTGATGCAATGCGGCGGCTGCATACGCTTGATCCGGC
TACCTGCCCATTCGACCACCAAGCGAAACATCGCATCGAGCGAGCACGTACTCGGATGGAAGCCGGTCTT
GTCGATCAGGATGATCTGGACGAAGAGCATCAGGGGCTCGCGCCAGCCGAACTGTTCGCCAGGCTCAAGG
CGAGCATGCCCGACGGCGAGGATCTCGTCGTGACCCATGGCGATGCCTGCTTGCCGAATATCATGGTGGA
AAATGGCCGCTTTTCTGGATTCATCGACTGTGGCCGGCTGGGTGTGGCGGACCGCTATCAGGACATAGCG
TTGGCTACCCGTGATATTGCTGAAGAGCTTGGCGGCGAATGGGCTGACCGCTTCCTCGTGCTTTACGGTA
TCGCCGCTCCCGATTCGCAGCGCATCGCCTTCTATCGCCTTCTTGACGAGTTCTTCTGAGCGGGACTCTG
GGGTTCGAAATGACCGACCAAGCGACGCCCAACCTGCCATCACGAGATTTCGATTCCACCGCCGCCTTCT
ATGAAAGGTTGGGCTTCGGAATCGTTTTCCGGGACGCCGGCTGGATGATCCTCCAGCGCGGGGATCTCAT
GCTGGAGTTCTTCGCCCACCCTAGGGGGAGGCTAACTGAAACACGGAAGGAGACAATACCGGAAGGAACC
CGCGCTATGACGGCAATAAAAAGACAGAATAAAACGCACGGTGTTGGGTCGTTTGTTCATAAACGCGGGG
TTCGGTCCCAGGGCTGGCACTCTGTCGATACCCCACCGAGACCCCATTGGGGCCAATACGCCCGCGTTTC
TTCCTTTTCCCCACCCCACCCCCCAAGTTCGGGTGAAGGCCCAGGGCTCGCAGCCAACGTCGGGGCGGCA
GGCCCTGCCATAGCCTCAGGTTACTCATATATACTTTAGATTGATTTAAAACTTCATTTTTAATTTAAAA
GGATCTAGGTGAAGATCCTTTTTGATAATCTCATGACCAAAATCCCTTAACGTGAGTTTTCGTTCCACTG
AGCGTCAGACCCCGTAGAAAAGATCAAAGGATCTTCTTGAGATCCTTTTTTTCTGCGCGTAATCTGCTGC
TTGCAAACAAAAAAACCACCGCTACCAGCGGTGGTTTGTTTGCCGGATCAAGAGCTACCAACTCTTTTTC
CGAAGGTAACTGGCTTCAGCAGAGCGCAGATACCAAATACTGTTCTTCTAGTGTAGCCGTAGTTAGGCCA
CCACTTCAAGAACTCTGTAGCACCGCCTACATACCTCGCTCTGCTAATCCTGTTACCAGTGGCTGCTGCC
AGTGGCGATAAGTCGTGTCTTACCGGGTTGGACTCAAGACGATAGTTACCGGATAAGGCGCAGCGGTCGG
GCTGAACGGGGGGTTCGTGCACACAGCCCAGCTTGGAGCGAACGACCTACACCGAACTGAGATACCTACA
GCGTGAGCTATGAGAAAGCGCCACGCTTCCCGAAGGGAGAAAGGCGGACAGGTATCCGGTAAGCGGCAGG
GTCGGAACAGGAGAGCGCACGAGGGAGCTTCCAGGGGGAAACGCCTGGTATCTTTATAGTCCTGTCGGGT
TTCGCCACCTCTGACTTGAGCGTCGATTTTTGTGATGCTCGTCAGGGGGGCGGAGCCTATGGAAAAACGC
CAGCAACGCGGCCTTTTTACGGTTCCTGGCCTTTTGCTGGCCTTTTGCTCACATGTTCTTTCCTGCGTTA
TCCCCTGATTCTGTGGATAACCGTATTACCGC
